Addgene plasmid #218483: Bm iPGM-HiBiT
Purpose: Bacterially expressed iPGM-HiBiT for Ni-NTA purification
Depositing lab: James Inglese. Depositing organization: National Center for Advancing Translational Sciences (NCATS). Publication: A general assay platform to study protein pharmacology using ligand-dependent structural dynamics. Ciulla DA, Dranchak PK, Aitha M, van Neer RHP, Shah D, Tharakan R, Wilson KM, Wang Y, Braisted JC, Inglese J. Nat Commun. 2025 May 10;16(1):4342. doi: 10.1038/s41467-025-59658-6. PubMed 40346061.
Backbone
  Vector backbone: pET21a (+)
  Backbone manufacturer: Novagen
  Backbone size w/o insert (bp): 5543
  Total vector size (bp): 7029
  Modifications to backbone: codon optimized for E. coli expression
  Vector type: Bacterial Expression
Growth in bacteria
  Bacterial resistance: Ampicillin, 100 μg/mL
  Growth temperature: 37°C
  Growth strain: DH5alpha
  Copy number: High Copy
Gene/Insert
  Gene/Insert name: Bm-iPGM-C-HiBIT-Thrombin-6XHis (alt names: B. malayi iPGM-C-HiBiT; ipgm-1; Bma-ipgm-1 2,3-bisphosphoglycerate-independent phosphoglycerate mutase)
  Species: Brugia malayi
  Insert size (bp): 1647
  GenBank ID: AAQ97626.1 6095866, XP_042930917.1
  Promoter: T7
  Tag / fusion protein: HiBiT Tag (C terminal on insert); His-tag with thrombin site (C terminal on insert)
  Cloning method: Restriction Enzyme; 5′ cloning site BamH1 (unknown if destroyed); 3′ cloning site BamH1 (unknown if destroyed)
  Sequencing primers: 5′ T7 promotor primer #69348-3; 3′ T7 terminator primer #69337-3
Resource information
  A portion of this plasmid was derived from a plasmid made by: HiBIT Tag plus Thrombin site plus AAG synthesized by Genscript and subcloned into Bm-iPGM 6xHis pET21a+ at BamH1 site
Terms and licenses: Academic/Nonprofit Terms; Industry Terms: Not Available to Industry
How to cite: Bm iPGM-HiBiT was a gift from James Inglese (Addgene plasmid # 218483 ; http://n2t.net/addgene:218483 ; RRID:Addgene_218483)
