[The description below was written by a language model from this plasmid's Addgene catalogue record and pLannotate feature annotations shown in this document.]
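Description:
Bm iPGM-HiBiT is a bacterial expression plasmid built on the Novagen pET21a(+) backbone for producing a tagged form of the cofactor-independent (2,3-bisphosphoglycerate-independent) phosphoglycerate mutase, iPGM (ipgm-1), from the filarial nematode Brugia malayi. This enzyme interconverts 2- and 3-phosphoglycerate. The plasmid is about 7 kb and is maintained in E. coli under ampicillin selection through the bla gene. It replicates from a pBR322-type ColE1 origin accompanied by the bom and rop elements, although the catalogue lists it as high copy. An f1 origin is also present. The short tetracycline-resistance fragments and the predicted open reading frame in the annotation are most likely pBR322-derived backbone remnants rather than functional parts.

The E. coli codon-optimized iPGM coding sequence sits downstream of a T7 promoter with an adjacent lac operator and the T7 gene 10 ribosome binding site. It is preceded by the T7 tag leader and followed by the T7 terminator. The plasmid-borne lacI supplies repressor, so expression is IPTG-inducible in hosts that provide T7 RNA polymerase. According to the record, the C terminus of iPGM carries a HiBiT tag, a thrombin cleavage site and a 6xHis tag. The HiBiT-thrombin segment was synthesized and subcloned at a BamHI site of an existing iPGM-6xHis construct. The automated annotation detects the His tag but does not label HiBiT or the thrombin site, which presumably lie in the unannotated gap between the iPGM sequence and the His tag. The "SET1" fragment it calls after the His tag is probably a spurious match.

The stated purpose is bacterial expression and Ni-NTA purification of iPGM-HiBiT. HiBiT is a small peptide that complements a larger luciferase fragment to give luminescence, and the associated work describes an assay platform for protein pharmacology based on ligand-dependent structural dynamics.
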