Features (pLannotate 1.2.2; 20 found; start..end, strand, type, name):
     12..440     +  rep_origin     f1 ori (sequence partly withheld): f1 bacteriophage origin of replication; arrow indicates direction of (+) strand synthesis
    493..597     +  promoter       AmpR promoter: bla
    598..1458    +  CDS            AmpR: β-lactamase; bla; confers resistance to ampicillin, carbenicillin, and related antibiotics
   1629..2217    +  rep_origin     ori: high-copy-number ColE1/pMB1/pBR322/pUC origin of replication
   2403..2542    -  misc_feature   bom: basis of mobility region from pBR322
   2644..2835    -  CDS            rop: Rop protein, which maintains plasmids at low copy number; rop
   2852..3232    +  CDS            YPB1_ECOLX: Protein predicted: Swiss-Prot protein existence level 4. From Escherichia coli.
   3304..3595    -  CDS            TcR (fragment): tetracycline efflux protein; tet; confers resistance to tetracycline
   3610..3631    -  protein_bind   CAP binding site: CAP binding activates transcription in the presence of cAMP. E. coli catabolite activator protein
   3644..4726    -  CDS            lacI: lac repressor; lacI; The lac repressor binds to the lac operator to inhibit transcription in E. coli. This inhibition can be relieved by adding lactose or isopropyl-β-D-thiogalactopyranoside (IPTG).
   4727..4804    -  promoter       lacI promoter: lacI
   4812..5091    -  CDS            TcR (fragment): tetracycline efflux protein; tet; confers resistance to tetracycline
   5113..5131    +  promoter       T7 promoter: promoter for bacteriophage T7 RNA polymerase
   5132..5156    +  protein_bind   lac operator: The lac repressor binds to the lac operator to inhibit transcription in E. coli. This inhibition can be relieved by adding lactose or isopropyl-β-D-thiogalactopyranoside (IPTG). lac repressor encoded by lacI
   5171..5193    +  RBS            RBS: efficient ribosome binding site from bacteriophage T7 gene 10 (Olins and Rangwala, 1989)
   5201..5233    +  CDS            T7 tag (gene 10 leader): leader peptide from bacteriophage T7 gene 10 promotes efficient translation in E. coli
   5243..6787    +  CDS            ipgm-1: GPMI_BRUMA - Experimental evidence at protein level: Swiss-Prot protein existence level 1. Catalyzes the interconversion of 2-phosphoglycerate and 3- phosphoglycerate. From Brugia malayi (Filarial nematode worm).
   6869..6886    +  CDS            9xHis (fragment): 9xHis affinity tag
   6896..6945    +  CDS            SET1 (fragment): solubility-enhancement tag derived from T7 phage gene 10B
   6953..7000    +  terminator     T7 terminator: transcription terminator for bacteriophage T7 RNA polymerase
>Addgene plasmid #218483 | Bm iPGM-HiBiT | addgene full sequence | sequence record 442507 | Addgene NGS Result
TGGCGAATGGG
[124 nt withheld, positions 12-135]
C
[91 nt withheld, positions 137-227]
A
[49 nt withheld, positions 229-277]
CCTTTGACGTTGGAGTCCACGTTCTTT
[37 nt withheld, positions 305-341]
ACCCTATCTCGGTCTATTCTTTTGATTTATAAGGGATTTTGCCGATTTCGGCCTATTGGTTAAAAAATGA
GCTGATTTAACAAAAATTTAACGCGAATTTTAACAAAATATTAACGCTTACAATTTAGGTGGCACTTTTC
GGGGAAATGTGCGCGGAACCCCTATTTGTTTATTTTTCTAAATACATTCAAATATGTATCCGCTCATGAG
ACAATAACCCTGATAAATGCTTCAATAATATTGAAAAAGGAAGAGTATGAGTATTCAACATTTCCGTGTC
GCCCTTATTCCCTTTTTTGCGGCATTTTGCCTTCCTGTTTTTGCTCACCCAGAAACGCTGGTGAAAGTAA
AAGATGCTGAAGATCAGTTGGGTGCACGAGTGGGTTACATCGAACTGGATCTCAACAGCGGTAAGATCCT
TGAGAGTTTTCGCCCCGAAGAACGTTTTCCAATGATGAGCACTTTTAAAGTTCTGCTATGTGGCGCGGTA
TTATCCCGTATTGACGCCGGGCAAGAGCAACTCGGTCGCCGCATACACTATTCTCAGAATGACTTGGTTG
AGTACTCACCAGTCACAGAAAAGCATCTTACGGATGGCATGACAGTAAGAGAATTATGCAGTGCTGCCAT
AACCATGAGTGATAACACTGCGGCCAACTTACTTCTGACAACGATCGGAGGACCGAAGGAGCTAACCGCT
TTTTTGCACAACATGGGGGATCATGTAACTCGCCTTGATCGTTGGGAACCGGAGCTGAATGAAGCCATAC
CAAACGACGAGCGTGACACCACGATGCCTGCAGCAATGGCAACAACGTTGCGCAAACTATTAACTGGCGA
ACTACTTACTCTAGCTTCCCGGCAACAATTAATAGACTGGATGGAGGCGGATAAAGTTGCAGGACCACTT
CTGCGCTCGGCCCTTCCGGCTGGCTGGTTTATTGCTGATAAATCTGGAGCCGGTGAGCGTGGGTCTCGCG
GTATCATTGCAGCACTGGGGCCAGATGGTAAGCCCTCCCGTATCGTAGTTATCTACACGACGGGGAGTCA
GGCAACTATGGATGAACGAAATAGACAGATCGCTGAGATAGGTGCCTCACTGATTAAGCATTGGTAACTG
TCAGACCAAGTTTACTCATATATACTTTAGATTGATTTAAAACTTCATTTTTAATTTAAAAGGATCTAGG
TGAAGATCCTTTTTGATAATCTCATGACCAAAATCCCTTAACGTGAGTTTTCGTTCCACTGAGCGTCAGA
CCCCGTAGAAAAGATCAAAGGATCTTCTTGAGATCCTTTTTTTCTGCGCGTAATCTGCTGCTTGCAAACA
AAAAAACCACCGCTACCAGCGGTGGTTTGTTTGCCGGATCAAGAGCTACCAACTCTTTTTCCGAAGGTAA
CTGGCTTCAGCAGAGCGCAGATACCAAATACTGTCCTTCTAGTGTAGCCGTAGTTAGGCCACCACTTCAA
GAACTCTGTAGCACCGCCTACATACCTCGCTCTGCTAATCCTGTTACCAGTGGCTGCTGCCAGTGGCGAT
AAGTCGTGTCTTACCGGGTTGGACTCAAGACGATAGTTACCGGATAAGGCGCAGCGGTCGGGCTGAACGG
GGGGTTCGTGCACACAGCCCAGCTTGGAGCGAACGACCTACACCGAACTGAGATACCTACAGCGTGAGCT
ATGAGAAAGCGCCACGCTTCCCGAAGGGAGAAAGGCGGACAGGTATCCGGTAAGCGGCAGGGTCGGAACA
GGAGAGCGCACGAGGGAGCTTCCAGGGGGAAACGCCTGGTATCTTTATAGTCCTGTCGGGTTTCGCCACC
TCTGACTTGAGCGTCGATTTTTGTGATGCTCGTCAGGGGGGCGGAGCCTATGGAAAAACGCCAGCAACGC
GGCCTTTTTACGGTTCCTGGCCTTTTGCTGGCCTTTTGCTCACATGTTCTTTCCTGCGTTATCCCCTGAT
TCTGTGGATAACCGTATTACCGCCTTTGAGTGAGCTGATACCGCTCGCCGCAGCCGAACGACCGAGCGCA
GCGAGTCAGTGAGCGAGGAAGCGGAAGAGCGCCTGATGCGGTATTTTCTCCTTACGCATCTGTGCGGTAT
TTCACACCGCAATGGTGCACTCTCAGTACAATCTGCTCTGATGCCGCATAGTTAAGCCAGTATACACTCC
GCTATCGCTACGTGACTGGGTCATGGCTGCGCCCCGACACCCGCCAACACCCGCTGACGCGCCCTGACGG
GCTTGTCTGCTCCCGGCATCCGCTTACAGACAAGCTGTGACCGTCTCCGGGAGCTGCATGTGTCAGAGGT
TTTCACCGTCATCACCGAAACGCGCGAGGCAGCTGCGGTAAAGCTCATCAGCGTGGTCGTGAAGCGATTC
ACAGATGTCTGCCTGTTCATCCGCGTCCAGCTCGTTGAGTTTCTCCAGAAGCGTTAATGTCTGGCTTCTG
ATAAAGCGGGCCATGTTAAGGGCGGTTTTTTCCTGTTTGGTCACTGATGCCTCCGTGTAAGGGGGATTTC
TGTTCATGGGGGTAATGATACCGATGAAACGAGAGAGGATGCTCACGATACGGGTTACTGATGATGAACA
TGCCCGGTTACTGGAACGTTGTGAGGGTAAACAACTGGCGGTATGGATGCGGCGGGACCAGAGAAAAATC
ACTCAGGGTCAATGCCAGCGCTTCGTTAATACAGATGTAGGTGTTCCACAGGGTAGCCAGCAGCATCCTG
CGATGCAGATCCGGAACATAATGGTGCAGGGCGCTGACTTCCGCGTTTCCAGACTTTACGAAACACGGAA
ACCGAAGACCATTCATGTTGTTGCTCAGGTCGCAGACGTTTTGCAGCAGCAGTCGCTTCACGTTCGCTCG
CGTATCGGTGATTCATTCTGCTAACCAGTAAGGCAACCCCGCCAGCCTAGCCGGGTCCTCAACGACAGGA
GCACGATCATGCGCACCCGTGGGGCCGCCATGCCGGCGATAATGGCCTGCTTCTCGCCGAAACGTTTGGT
GGCGGGACCAGTGACGAAGGCTTGAGCGAGGGCGTGCAAGATTCCGAATACCGCAAGCGACAGGCCGATC
ATCGTCGCGCTCCAGCGAAAGCGGTCCTCGCCGAAAATGACCCAGAGCGCTGCCGGCACCTGTCCTACGA
GTTGCATGATAAAGAAGACAGTCATAAGTGCGGCGACGATAGTCATGCCCCGCGCCCACCGGAAGGAGCT
GACTGGGTTGAAGGCTCTCAAGGGCATCGGTCGAGATCCCGGTGCCTAATGAGTGAGCTAACTTACATTA
ATTGCGTTGCGCTCACTGCCCGCTTTCCAGTCGGGAAACCTGTCGTGCCAGCTGCATTAATGAATCGGCC
AACGCGCGGGGAGAGGCGGTTTGCGTATTGGGCGCCAGGGTGGTTTTTCTTTTCACCAGTGAGACGGGCA
ACAGCTGATTGCCCTTCACCGCCTGGCCCTGAGAGAGTTGCAGCAAGCGGTCCACGCTGGTTTGCCCCAG
CAGGCGAAAATCCTGTTTGATGGTGGTTAACGGCGGGATATAACATGAGCTGTCTTCGGTATCGTCGTAT
CCCACTACCGAGATATCCGCACCAACGCGCAGCCCGGACTCGGTAATGGCGCGCATTGCGCCCAGCGCCA
TCTGATCGTTGGCAACCAGCATCGCAGTGGGAACGATGCCCTCATTCAGCATTTGCATGGTTTGTTGAAA
ACCGGACATGGCACTCCAGTCGCCTTCCCGTTCCGCTATCGGCTGAATTTGATTGCGAGTGAGATATTTA
TGCCAGCCAGCCAGACGCAGACGCGCCGAGACAGAACTTAATGGGCCCGCTAACAGCGCGATTTGCTGGT
GACCCAATGCGACCAGATGCTCCACGCCCAGTCGCGTACCGTCTTCATGGGAGAAAATAATACTGTTGAT
GGGTGTCTGGTCAGAGACATCAAGAAATAACGCCGGAACATTAGTGCAGGCAGCTTCCACAGCAATGGCA
TCCTGGTCATCCAGCGGATAGTTAATGATCAGCCCACTGACGCGTTGCGCGAGAAGATTGTGCACCGCCG
CTTTACAGGCTTCGACGCCGCTTCGTTCTACCATCGACACCACCACGCTGGCACCCAGTTGATCGGCGCG
AGATTTAATCGCCGCGACAATTTGCGACGGCGCGTGCAGGGCCAGACTGGAGGTGGCAACGCCAATCAGC
AACGACTGTTTGCCCGCCAGTTGTTGTGCCACGCGGTTGGGAATGTAATTCAGCTCCGCCATCGCCGCTT
CCACTTTTTCCCGCGTTTTCGCAGAAACGTGGCTGGCCTGGTTCACCACGCGGGAAACGGTCTGATAAGA
GACACCGGCATACTCTGCGACATCGTATAACGTTACTGGTTTCACATTCACCACCCTGAATTGACTCTCT
TCCGGGCGCTATCATGCCATACCGCGAAAGGTTTTGCGCCATTCGATGGTGTCCGGGATCTCGACGCTCT
CCCTTATGCGACTCCTGCATTAGGAAGCAGCCCAGTAGTAGGTTGAGGCCGTTGAGCACCGCCGCCGCAA
GGAATGGTGCATGCAAGGAGATGGCGCCCAACAGTCCCCCGGCCACGGGGCCTGCCACCATACCCACGCC
GAAACAAGCGCTCATGAGCCCGAAGTGGCGAGCCCGATCTTCCCCATCGGTGATGTCGGCGATATAGGCG
CCAGCAACCGCACCTGTGGCGCCGGTGATGCCGGCCACGATGCGTCCGGCGTAGAGGATCGAGATCTCGA
TCCCGCGAAATTAATACGACTCACTATAGGGGAATTGTGAGCGGATAACAATTCCCCTCTAGAAATAATT
TTGTTTAACTTTAAGAAGGAGATATACATATGGCTAGCATGACTGGTGGACAGCAAATGGGTCGCGGATC
CATGGCCGAAGCAAAGAATCGAGTATGTCTGGTAGTGATTGATGGTTGGGGAATCAGTAACGAAACTAAA
GGCAATGCAATACTAAATGCTAAAACACCTGTAATGGATGAGCTTTGTGTAATGAATTCGCATCCAATTC
AAGCACATGGCTTGCATGTTGGTTTACCGGAAGGACTTATGGGCAATTCAGAAGTGGGTCATTTAAACAT
TGGCGCTGGCCGTGTTGTTTATCAGGATATTGTACGCATAAATTTGGCGGTCAAGAATAAGACTTTGGTG
GAAAATAAGCATTTGAAGGAAGCTGCTGAACGTGCAATTAAAGGGAATGGCCGCATGCACTTATGTGGTT
TGGTCAGCGATGGTGGTGTGCATTCACATATTGATCATTTGTTTGCTTTGATAACAGCTTTGAAACAACT
TAAAGTACCGAAGCTTTACATTCAATTCTTTGGAGATGGTCGTGATACGAGTCCAACAAGCGGAGTTGGT
TTCCTTCAACAGCTAATTGATTTCGTCAACAAGGAACAATATGGTGAAATATCAACAATAGTAGGGCGCT
ACTATGCGATGGACAGAGATAAACGGTGGGAACGAATTCGGGTATGTTATGATGCACTAATTGGTGGAGT
TGGTGAGAAGACTACAATTGATAAGGCGATTGATGTTATCAAAGGACGATATGCAAAGGATGAGACTGAT
GAATTCCTAAAACCAATAATTCTTTCGGATGAAGGACGTACAAAAGATGGTGATACTTTGATATTCTTTG
ATTATCGTGCTGATCGTATGCGAGAAATCACTGAATGCATGGGTATGGAACGATACAAAGATCTTAATTC
TAATATTAAACATCCAAAGAATATGCAAGTAATTGGAATGACTCAGTACAAGGCAGAATTTACCTTTCCT
GCACTTTTTCCTCCGGAATCTCATAAAAATGTATTGGCGGAATGGTTATCTGTAAATGGATTAACACAAT
TCCATTGTGCTGAAACAGAAAAATATGCGCACGTTACATTCTTCTTCAATGGTGGTGTGGAAAAACAATT
TGCAAATGAAGAGCGTTGTTTAGTAGTATCTCCGAAAGTTGCCACTTATGATCTTGAACCACCAATGAGT
TCAGCTGCTGTAGCTGATAAGGTGATTGAGCAATTGCATATGAAAAAACATCCATTTGTTATGTGCAATT
TTGCACCTCCCGATATGGTTGGCCATACTGGAGTTTATGAAGCAGCCGTGAAAGCAGTTGAAGCAACTGA
TATTGCTATCGGACGAATATATGAAGCATGTAAGAAGAATGACTACATACTGATGGTAACTGCTGATCAT
GGAAATGCTGAGAAAATGATGGCACCAGATGGTAGCAAGCATACTGCTCACACTTGCAATTTAGTGCCAT
TCACTTGTTCCTCAATGAAATACAAATTCATGGACAAGTTACCGGATCGGGAGATGGCTCTTTGTGATGT
TGCTCCAACAGTTCTAAAAGTTATGGGTGTGCCATTGCCATCCGAGATGACCGGACAGCCATTGGTTAAT
GAAGCCCTCGAGGTGAGCGGCTGGCGGCTGTTCAAGAAGATTAGCCTGGTGCCACGCGGTTCTGCTGCAG
GGGCTGCAGGGCTCGAGCACCACCACCACCACCACTGAGATCCGGCTGCTAACAAAGCCCGAAAGGAAGC
TGAGTTGGCTGCTGCCACCGCTGAGCAATAACTAGCATAACCCCTTGGGGCCTCTAAACGGGTCTTGAGG
GGTTTTTTGCTGAAAGGAGGAACTATATCCGGAT
